>Addgene plasmid #198673 | pEM.H05L | addgene full sequence | sequence record 393303 | Addgene NGS Result
ATGACCATGATTACGCCAAGCTCTAATACGACTCACTATAGGGAAAGCTCGGTACCGGTCTCCTGCCTAG
TTACTTGCTCTATGCGTTTGCGCATCCTCTTTTTACTTTTTTTTTTTCAGTAAAGCCTAAGCATAAATCG
TTTTATACGTACGACACGTTCAACTTTTCTTGGTTAGTAGTGGCAATCTCTGCAATACATACAGGGAGTC
ATGGTCTATCATCTTGTCCAATCAAAGAAGCATCGGTTCAGATCGAGCAAACTGTAGGGAGAAAGGAAAG
TAGAAATGCAGAGTGTGCTATATGTCCAATCTCGGTTTTGTAGTTTGGATGTCATTAGAGATCTACCACC
CAACCGGCTGCTTTCATGTGGAACAGAAAAGAAATCGGGGCGCTTCCTCTTCTGTATTCCTTTAGTTAAC
GTTTTTATTCAGCCATCTAACCATCATACCCCCATACGGTAACAAAACCTCTTCTAAGAAAAGAAGTCTC
TGCTCCTCCGCCATCTTATTTTTATTCGCTGCGCGCGTTTATTGTCGCATCGCTGGCCAGCAAAAAATTG
GTTGCCTTTTTTTACCTAAAAAAGACACATCTAACTGATTAGTTTTCCGTTTTAGGATATTGACGCCAAG
CGTGCGTCTGATTACTAGGAGACCGCTAGCTCTAGACCACACGTGTGGGGGCCCGAGCTCGCGGCCGCTG
TATTCTATAGTGTCACCTAAATGGCCGCACAATTCACTGGCCGTCGTTTTACAACGTCGTGACTGGGAAA
ACCCTGGCGTTACCCAACTTAATCGCCTTGCAGCACATCCCCCTTTCGCCAGCTGGCGTAATAGCGAAGA
GGCCCGCACCGATCGCCCTTCCCAACAGTTGCGCAGCCTGAATGGCGAATGGAAATTGTAAGCGTTAATA
TTTTGTTAAAATTCGCGTTAAATTTTTGTTAAATCAGCTCATTTTTTAACCAATAGGCCGAAATCGGCAA
AATCCCTTATAAATCAAAAGAATAGACCGAGATAGGGT
[37 nt withheld, positions 1019-1055]
AAAGAACGTGGACTCCAACGTCAAAGG
[49 nt withheld, positions 1083-1131]
T
[91 nt withheld, positions 1133-1223]
G
[124 nt withheld, positions 1225-1348]
CAGGTGGCACTTTTCGGGGAAATGTGCGCGGAACCCCTATTTGTTTATTTTTCTAAATACATTCAAATAT
GTATCCGCTCATGAGACAATAACCCTGATAAATGCTTCAATAATATTGAAAAAGGAAGAGTATGAGTATT
CAACATTTCCGTGTCGCCCTTATTCCCTTTTTTGCGGCATTTTGCCTTCCTGTTTTTGCTCACCCAGAAA
CGCTGGTGAAAGTAAAAGATGCTGAAGATCAGTTGGGTGCACGAGTGGGTTACATCGAACTGGATCTCAA
CAGCGGTAAGATCCTTGAGAGTTTTCGCCCCGAAGAACGTTTTCCAATGATGAGCACTTTTAAAGTTCTG
CTATGTGGCGCGGTATTATCCCGTATTGACGCCGGGCAAGAGCAACTCGGTCGCCGCATACACTATTCTC
AGAATGACTTGGTTGAGTCGGTATCATTGCAGCACTGGGGCCAGATGGTAAGCCCTCCCGTATCGTAGTT
ATCTACACGACGGGGAGTCAGGCAACTATGGATGAACGAAATAGACAGATCGCTGAGATAGGTGCCTCAC
TGATTAAGCATTGGTAACTGTCAGACCAAGTTTACTCATATATACTTTAGATTGATTTAAAACTTCATTT
TTAATTTAAAAGGATCTAGGTGAAGATCCTTTTTGATAATCTCATGAACAATAAAACTGTCTGCTTACAT
AAACAGTAATACAAGGGGTGTTATGAGCCATATTCAACGGGAAACGTCTTGCTCTAGGCCGCGATTAAAT
TCCAACATGGATGCTGATTTATATGGGTATAAATGGGCTCGCGATAATGTCGGGCAATCAGGTGCGACAA
TCTATCGATTGTATGGGAAGCCCGATGCGCCAGAGTTGTTTCTGAAACATGGCAAAGGTAGCGTTGCCAA
TGATGTTACAGATGAGATGGTCAGACTAAACTGGCTGACGGAATTTATGCCTCTTCCGACCATCAAGCAT
TTTATCCGTACTCCTGATGATGCATGGTTACTCACCACTGCGATCCCCGGGAAAACAGCATTCCAGGTAT
TAGAAGAATATCCTGATTCAGGTGAAAATATTGTTGATGCGCTGGCAGTGTTCCTGCGCCGGTTGCATTC
GATTCCTGTTTGTAATTGTCCTTTTAACAGCGATCGCGTATTTCGTCTCGCTCAGGCGCAATCACGAATG
AATAACGGTTTGGTTGATGCGAGTGATTTTGATGACGAGCGTAATGGCTGGCCTGTTGAACAAGTCTGGA
AAGAAATGCATAAACTTTTGCCATTCTCACCGGATTCAGTCGTCACTCATGGTGATTTCTCACTTGATAA
CCTTATTTTTGACGAGGGGAAATTAATAGGTTGTATTGATGTTGGACGAGTCGGAATCGCAGACCGATAC
CAGGATCTTGCCATCCTATGGAACTGCCTCGGTGAGTTTTCTCCTTCATTACAGAAACGGCTTTTTCAAA
AATATGGTATTGATAATCCTGATATGAATAAATTGCAGTTTCATTTGATGCTCGATGAGTTTTTCTAAGA
ATTAATTCATGACCAAAATCCCTTAACGTGAGTTTTCGTTCCACTGAGCGTCAGACCCCGTAGAAAAGAT
CAAAGGATCTTCTTGAGATCCTTTTTTTCTGCGCGTAATCTGCTGCTTGCAAACAAAAAAACCACCGCTA
CCAGCGGTGGTTTGTTTGCCGGATCAAGAGCTACCAACTCTTTTTCCGAAGGTAACTGGCTTCAGCAGAG
CGCAGATACCAAATACTGTTCTTCTAGTGTAGCCGTAGTTAGGCCACCACTTCAAGAACTCTGTAGCACC
GCCTACATACCTCGCTCTGCTAATCCTGTTACCAGTGGCTGCTGCCAGTGGCGATAAGTCGTGTCTTACC
GGGTTGGACTCAAGACGATAGTTACCGGATAAGGCGCAGCGGTCGGGCTGAACGGGGGGTTCGTGCACAC
AGCCCAGCTTGGAGCGAACGACCTACACCGAACTGAGATACCTACAGCGTGAGCTATGAGAAAGCGCCAC
GCTTCCCGAAGGGAGAAAGGCGGACAGGTATCCGGTAAGCGGCAGGGTCGGAACAGGAGAGCGCACGAGG
GAGCTTCCAGGGGGAAACGCCTGGTATCTTTATAGTCCTGTCGGGTTTCGCCACCTCTGACTTGAGCGTC
GATTTTTGTGATGCTCGTCAGGGGGGCGGAGCCTATGGAAAAACGCCAGCAACGCGGCCTTTTTACGGTT
CCTGGCCTTTTGCTGGCCTTTTGCTCACATGTTCTTTCCTGCGTTATCCCCTGATTCTGTGGATAACCGT
ATTACCGCCTTTGAGTGAGCTGATACCGCTCGCCGCAGCCGAACGACCGAGCGCAGCGAGTCAGTGAGCG
AGGAAGCGGAAGAGCGCCCAATACGCAAACCGCCTCTCCCCGCGCGTTGGCCGATTCATTAATGCAGCTG
GCACGACAGGTTTCCCGACTGGAAAGCGGGCAGTGAGCGCAACGCAATTAATGTGAGTTAGCTCACTCAT
TAGGCACCCCAGGCTTTACACTTTATGCTTCCGGCTCGTATGTTGTGTGGAATTGTGAGCGGATAACAAT
TTCACACAGGAAACAGCT
Features (pLannotate 1.2.2; 13 found; start..end, strand, type, name):
     24..42      +  promoter       T7 promoter: promoter for bacteriophage T7 RNA polymerase
    704..722     -  promoter       SP6 promoter: promoter for bacteriophage SP6 RNA polymerase
    732..889     +  CDS            lacZα (fragment): LacZα fragment of β-galactosidase; lacZ fragment
    920..1348    -  rep_origin     f1 ori (sequence partly withheld): f1 bacteriophage origin of replication; arrow indicates direction of (+) strand synthesis
   1375..1479    +  promoter       AmpR promoter: bla
   1480..1786    +  CDS            AmpR (fragment): β-lactamase; bla; confers resistance to ampicillin, carbenicillin, and related antibiotics
   1787..1924    +  CDS            bla(M) (fragment): β-lactamase lacking the signal sequence; bla(M); allows cytosolic expression of β-lactamase
   2071..2886    +  CDS            KanR: aminoglycoside phosphotransferase; aph(3')-Ia; confers resistance to kanamycin in bacteria or G418 (Geneticin®) in eukaryotes
   2971..3559    +  rep_origin     ori: high-copy-number ColE1/pMB1/pBR322/pUC origin of replication
   3742..3834    +  CDS            lacI (fragment): lac repressor; lacI; The lac repressor binds to the lac operator to inhibit transcription in E. coli. This inhibition can be relieved by adding lactose or isopropyl-β-D-thiogalactopyranoside (IPTG).
   3847..3868    +  protein_bind   CAP binding site: CAP binding activates transcription in the presence of cAMP. E. coli catabolite activator protein
   3883..3913    +  promoter       lac promoter: promoter for the E. coli lac operon
   3921..3937    +  protein_bind   lac operator: The lac repressor binds to the lac operator to inhibit transcription in E. coli. This inhibition can be relieved by adding lactose or isopropyl-β-D-thiogalactopyranoside (IPTG). lac repressor encoded by lacI
