[The description below was written by a language model from this plasmid's Addgene catalogue record and pLannotate feature annotations shown in this document.]
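Description:
pEM.H05L is a part-donor plasmid from the Easy-MISE (Easy Modular Integrative fuSion-ready Expression) toolkit, a Golden Gate-based system for rapidly building integrative heterologous expression constructs in Saccharomyces cerevisiae. It is built on the pGA-blue backbone, a roughly 4 kb high-copy E. coli cloning vector. Propagation relies on a ColE1/pUC-type origin, and selection is by kanamycin through an aph(3')-Ia KanR gene. The feature table also shows an AmpR promoter followed only by fragments of the β-lactamase coding sequence, so ampicillin resistance appears to be a disrupted remnant rather than a functional marker, which is consistent with the catalogue listing kanamycin alone. An f1 origin is also present. No yeast origin of replication or yeast selectable marker is annotated, so on its own the plasmid is not expected to be maintained in yeast.

The insert is named XI3_UP and is of S. cerevisiae origin. It is not annotated in the feature table, but it most likely sits in the unannotated stretch between the T7 and SP6 promoters. This stretch lies within the lac promoter/operator and lacZα region that would normally support blue/white screening, and only a lacZα fragment remains. The name suggests an upstream homology arm for a chromosomal integration locus, in keeping with the toolkit's integrative design, although the record does not explicitly define the locus or the arm's length. In use, such a module would be combined by Golden Gate assembly with expression cassettes and a matching downstream arm to direct integration into the yeast genome. The type IIS sites involved are not stated in the record.
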