Addgene plasmid #198673: pEM.H05L
Purpose: An Easy Modular Integrative fuSion-ready Expression toolkit (Easy-MISE toolkit) for fast engineering of heterologous productions in Saccharomyces cerevisiae
Depositing lab: Paola Branduardi. Depositing organization: Universita degli Studi di Milano-Bicocca. Publication: Easy Modular Integrative fuSion-ready Expression (Easy-MISE) Toolkit for Fast Engineering of Heterologous Productions in Saccharomyces cerevisiae. Maestroni L, Butti P, Milanesi R, Pagliari S, Campone L, Serra I, Branduardi P. ACS Synth Biol. 2023 Apr 14. doi: 10.1021/acssynbio.3c00015. PubMed 37058502.
Backbone
  Vector backbone: pGA-blue
  Backbone manufacturer: IndBioTech Lab
  Vector type: Yeast Expression, Synthetic Biology
Growth in bacteria
  Bacterial resistance: Kanamycin, 50 μg/mL
  Growth temperature: 37°C
  Growth strain: DH5alpha
  Copy number: High Copy
Gene/Insert
  Gene/Insert name: XI3_UP
  Species: S. cerevisiae (budding yeast)
  Cloning method: Unknown
Terms and licenses: Academic/Nonprofit Terms; Industry Terms: Not Available to Industry
Depositor comments: Cloning Method: Goldon Gate Assembly
How to cite: pEM.H05L was a gift from Paola Branduardi (Addgene plasmid # 198673 ; http://n2t.net/addgene:198673 ; RRID:Addgene_198673)
